>Addgene plasmid #69953 | 4YWQ | depositor partial sequence | sequence record 124277 | Insert
ATGCCTGTACAAGCTCCACAATGGACGGATTTCCTCTCCTGCCCAATTTGCACTCAGACTTTCGACGAAA
CAATTCGAAAGCCCATCAGTTTGGGTTGTGGCCATACTGTCTGCAAGATGTGCCTGAATAAACTCCACCG
CAAGGCTTGCCCATTTGACCAGACCACTATCAATACAGACATTGAGCTCCTCCCTGTGAACTCAGCATTG
CTGCAGCTCGTGGGTGCTCAGGTCCCTGAGCAGCAGCCTATTACTTTGTGTAGTGGGGTTGAAGACACAA
AGCATTATGAGGAAGCCAAGAAATGTGTAGAAGAATTAGCATTGTACTTAAAACCGCTCAGCAGTGCTAG
AGGAGTGGGTCTGAACAGCACTACTCAGAGTGTTCTGAGTCGCCCAATGCAGAGGAAGCTTGTGACTCTA
GTCCACTGTCAACTAGTAGAAGAAGAAGGCAGGATTCGTGCCATGAGGGCAGCTCGATCTTTAGGTGAAC
GAACAGTTACAGAGCTCATTCTCCAGCACCAGAATCCTCAGCAACTCTCTTCCAATCTTTGGGCAGCAGT
AAGGGCTAGGGGATGCCAGTTCCTTGGACCAGCAATGCAGGAGGAAGCTTTAAAGTTGGTTCTGCTGGCC
TTAGAAGATGGTTCTGCTTTGTCAAGAAAAGTATTGGTTCTGTTTGTGGTGCAAAGATTGGAGCCACGGT
TTCCTCAAGCCTCTAAAACTAGCATTGGGCATGTTGTTCAGCTCCTTTATAGAGCCTCCTGTTTCAAGGT
CACCAAACGTGATGAAGACTCTTCTTTGATGCAGCTGAAAGAAGAATTTAGAACCTATGAAGCTCTGCGG
CGAGAACATGACTCCCAGATAGTGCAGATTGCTATGGAAGCAGGCTTACGAATTGCACCGGACCAGTGGT
CCTCTTTGCTTTATGGAGACCAGTCTCACAAATCTCATATGCAGTCCATTATTGACAAGTTGCAGACTCC
AGCCTCTTTTGCACAGAGTGTTCAGGAACTAACAATTGCTCTCCAGCGAACTGGAGACCCAGCAAACTTG
AACCGACTAAGACCCCATTTGGAGCTGTTAGCAAACATTGACCCTAGTCCAGATGCTCCTCCTCCTACTT
GGGAACAGCTGGAAAATGGGCTGGTTGCTGTGCGTACAGTGGTACATGGGCTGGTTGATTATATCCAGAA
CCACAGCAAAAAAGGAGCAGATCAGCAGCAGCCTCCACAGCATAGCAAATACAAAACATACATGTGTCGA
GATATGAAGCAGAGAGGAGGATGCCCTCGTGGGGCCAGCTGTACATTTGCACACTCACAGGAGGAACTGG
AAAAA
