>Addgene plasmid #69953 | 4YWQ | addgene partial sequence | sequence record 126205 | T7 5'-TAATACGACTCACTATAGGG-3'
TTCCCCTCTAGAAATAATTTTGTTTAACTTTAAGAAGGAGATATACCATGCATCATCATCATCATCACAG
CAGCGGCAGAGAAAACTTGTATTTCCAGGGCATGCCTGTACAAGCTCCACAATGGACGGATTTCCTCTCC
TGCCCAATTTGCACTCAGACTTTCGACGAAACAATTCGAAAGCCCATCAGTTTGGGTTGTGGCCATACTG
TCTGCAAGATGTGCCTGAATAAACTCCACCGCAAGGCTTGCCCATTTGACCAGACCACTATCAATACAGA
CATTGAGCTCCTCCCTGTGAACTCAGCATTGCTGCAGCTCGTGGGTGCTCAGGTCCCTGAGCAGCAGCCT
ATTACTTTGTGTAGTGGGGTTGAAGACACAAAGCATTATGAGGAAGCCAAGAAATGTGTAGAAGAATTAG
CATTGTACTTAAAACCGCTCAGCAGTGCTAGAGGAGTGGGTCTGAACAGCACTACTCAGAGTGTTCTGAG
TCGCCCAATGCAGAGGAAGCTTGTGACTCTAGTCCACTGTCAACTAGTAGAAGAAGAAGGCAGGATTCGT
GCCATGAGGGCAGCTCGATCTTTAGGTGAACGAACAGTTACAGAGCTCATTCTCCAGCACCAGAATCCTC
AGCAACTCTCTTCCAATCTTTGGGCAGCAGTAAGGGCTAGGGGATGCCAGTTCCTTGGACCAGCAATGCA
GGAGGAAGCTTTAAAGTTGGTTCTGCTGGCCTTAGAAGATGGTTCTGCTTTGTCAAGAAAAGTATTGGTT
CTGTTTGTGGTGCAAAGATTGGAGCCACGGTTTCCTCAAGCCTCTAAAACTAGCATTGGGCATGTTGTTC
AGCTCCTTTATAGAGCCTCCTGTTTCAAGGTCACCAAACGTGATGAAGACTCTTCTTTGATGCAGCTGAA
AGAAGAATTTAGAACCTATGAAGCTCTGCGGCGAGAACATGACTCCCAGATAGTGCAGATTGCTATGGAA
GCAGGCTTACGAATTGCACCGGACCAGTGGTCCTCTTTGCTTTATGGAGACCAGTCTCACAAATCTCATA
TGCAGTCCATT
