>Addgene plasmid #69953 | 4YWQ | addgene partial sequence | sequence record 126207 | T7term 5'-GCTAGTTATTGCTCAGCGG-3'
CTTCCTTTCGGGCTTTGTTAGCAGCCGGATCTCAGTGGTGGTGGTGGTGGTGCTCGAGTGCGGCCGCAAG
CTTCGTCATCATTTTTCCAGTTCCTCCTGTGAGTGTGCAAATGTACAGCTGGCCCCACGAGGGCATCCTC
CTCTCTGCTTCATATCTCGACACATGTATGTTTTGTATTTGCTATGCTGTGGAGGCTGCTGCTGATCTGC
TCCTTTTTTGCTGTGGTTCTGGATATAATCAACCAGCCCATGTACCACTGTACGCACAGCAACCAGCCCA
TTTTCCAGCTGTTCCCAAGTAGGAGGAGGAGCATCTGGACTAGGGTCAATGTTTGCTAACAGCTCCAAAT
GGGGTCTTAGTCGGTTCAAGTTTGCTGGGTCTCCAGTTCGCTGGAGAGCAATTGTTAGTTCCTGAACACT
CTGTGCAAAAGAGGCTGGAGTCTGCAACTTGTCAATAATGGACTGCATATGAGATTTGTGAGACTGGTCT
CCATAAAGCAAAGAGGACCACTGGTCCGGTGCAATTCGTAAGCCTGCTTCCATAGCAATCTGCACTATCT
GGGAGTCATGTTCTCGCCGCAGAGCTTCATAGGTTCTAAATTCTTCTTTCAGCTGCATCAAAGAAGAGTC
TTCATCACGTTTGGTGACCTTGAAACAGGAGGCTCTATAAAGGAGCTGAACAACATGCCCAATGCTAGTT
TTAGAGGCTTGAGGAAACCGTGGCTCCAATCTTTGCACCACAAACAGAACCAATACTTTTCTTGACAAAG
CAGAACCATCTTCTAAGGCCAGCAGAACCAACTTTAAAGCTTCCTCCTGCATTGCTGGTCCAAGGAACTG
GCATCCCCTAGCCCTTACTGCTGCCCAAAGATTGGAAGAGAGTTGCTGAGGATTCTGGTGCTGGAGAATG
AGCTCTGTAACTGTTCGTTCACCTAAAGATCGAGCTGCCCTCATGGCACGAATCCTGCCTTCTTCTTCTA
CTAGTTGACAGTGGACTAGAGTCACAAGCTTCCTCTGCATTGGGCGACTCAGAACACTCTGAGTAGTGCT
GTTCAGACCCACTCCTCTAGCACTGCTGAGCGGTTTTAAGTA
