[The description below was written by a language model from this plasmid's Addgene catalogue record.]
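Description:
4YWQ is a bacterial expression plasmid built on the pET28-MHL backbone, a pET28-derived vector from a structural genomics consortium, and made to produce recombinant protein for structure determination. It confers kanamycin resistance for selection in E. coli and is recorded as high copy. No feature table accompanies the record, so the origin of replication and other backbone elements are not itemised here.

The insert is a fragment of human RC3H1 (also known as ROQUIN, RNF198, FHL6 or IMDSHY). The alternative insert name indicates a construct spanning residues M1 to K445, in line with the depositor's note that the clone may not contain the full open reading frame. Expression is driven by a T7 promoter coupled to a lac operator. Transcription therefore depends on T7 RNA polymerase supplied by a suitable expression host, and it is held in check by Lac repressor until induction. The backbone adds an N-terminal His tag followed by a TEV protease cleavage site. This allows the protein to be captured by immobilised metal affinity chromatography, after which the tag can be cleaved off to leave near-native protein. The listed sequencing primers point to standard T7 promoter and T7 terminator sites flanking the insert.

The plasmid's name matches a structure identifier cited in the depositor's comments, suggesting that this construct produced the RC3H1 N-terminal region used for that deposited structure. Its typical use is overexpression and purification of this truncated Roquin protein for crystallography or for related biophysical and biochemical studies. The cloning method is not recorded.
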