Addgene plasmid #69953: 4YWQ
Purpose: Bacterial expression for structure determination; may not be full ORF
Depositing lab: Cheryl Arrowsmith. Depositing organization: University of Toronto.
Backbone
  Vector backbone: pET28-MHL
  Backbone manufacturer: SGC (Addgene plasmid #26096)
  Vector type: Bacterial Expression
Growth in bacteria
  Bacterial resistance: Kanamycin, 50 μg/mL
  Growth temperature: 37°C
  Growth strain: DH5alpha
  Copy number: High Copy
Gene/Insert
  Gene/Insert name: RC3H1:YTC019-B07:C232791 (alt name: RC3H1:M1-K445)
  Species: H. sapiens (human)
  Entrez Gene: RC3H1 (a.k.a. FHL6, IMDSHY, RNF198, ROQUIN)
  Promoter: T7-lacO
  Tag / fusion protein: His (N terminal on backbone); TEV cleavage site (N terminal on backbone)
  Cloning method: Unknown
  Sequencing primers: 5′ T7; 3′ T7-term
Terms and licenses: Academic/Nonprofit Terms; Industry Terms: Not Available to Industry
Depositor comments: http://www.thesgc.org/structures/4YWQ for more information
How to cite: 4YWQ was a gift from Cheryl Arrowsmith (Addgene plasmid # 69953 ; http://n2t.net/addgene:69953 ; RRID:Addgene_69953)
